Addgene plasmid #62062: pET28-p53 (Cow 1-82)
Purpose: Expression of Cow p53 (residues 1-82) in e. coli
Depositing lab: Gary Daughdrill. Publication: Disorder predictors also predict backbone dynamics for a family of disordered proteins. Daughdrill GW, Borcherds WM, Wu H. PLoS One. 2011;6(12):e29207. doi: 10.1371/journal.pone.0029207. Epub 2011 Dec 15. PubMed 22195023.
Backbone
  Vector backbone: pET28A
  Backbone manufacturer: Novagen
  Backbone size w/o insert (bp): 5639
  Total vector size (bp): 5900
  Vector type: Bacterial Expression
Growth in bacteria
  Bacterial resistance: Kanamycin, 50 μg/mL
  Growth temperature: 37°C
  Growth strain: DH5alpha
  Copy number: Low Copy
Gene/Insert
  Gene/Insert name: p53 (alt name: Cow p53 residues 1-82)
  Species: B. taurus (bovine)
  Insert size (bp): 261
  Mutation: contains TAD residues 1-82
  Promoter: T7
  Tag / fusion protein: His (N terminal on backbone)
  Entrez Gene: TP53
  Cloning method: Restriction Enzyme; 5′ cloning site NdeI (not destroyed); 3′ cloning site XhoI (not destroyed)
  Sequencing primers: 5′ T7; 3′ T7term
Terms and licenses: Academic/Nonprofit Terms; Industry Terms: Not Available to Industry
Depositor comments: Includes a thrombin cleavage site
How to cite: pET28-p53 (Cow 1-82) was a gift from Gary Daughdrill (Addgene plasmid # 62062 ; http://n2t.net/addgene:62062 ; RRID:Addgene_62062)
