[The description below was written by a language model from this plasmid's Addgene catalogue record.]
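Description:
pET28-p53 (Cow 1-82) is a bacterial expression plasmid built on the Novagen pET28a backbone, designed to produce an N-terminal fragment of bovine (Bos taurus) p53 in E. coli. The total construct is about 5.9 kb, of which the insert accounts for 261 bp. It is selected with kanamycin and is recorded as a low-copy plasmid, propagated in a standard cloning strain (DH5alpha). No feature table accompanies the record, so details of the origin of replication and other backbone elements are not stated explicitly.

The insert encodes residues 1-82 of cow p53 (TP53), a region covering the transactivation domain (TAD). It was cloned between the NdeI and XhoI sites, both of which remain intact, placing the coding sequence under control of the T7 promoter. Transcription therefore depends on T7 RNA polymerase, which in pET systems is normally supplied by an expression host carrying an inducible copy of the polymerase gene. Cloning at NdeI fuses the fragment in frame to the backbone-encoded N-terminal His tag, allowing purification by immobilised metal affinity chromatography, and the depositor notes a thrombin cleavage site, which can be used to remove the tag from the purified protein.

The stated purpose is recombinant expression of this p53 fragment in E. coli. The associated publication concerns disorder prediction and backbone dynamics in a family of intrinsically disordered proteins, which suggests the plasmid was used to produce protein for biophysical comparison of p53 transactivation domains.
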