>Addgene plasmid #62062 | pET28-p53 (Cow 1-82) | addgene partial sequence | sequence record 103750 | pBRrevBam 5'-GGTGATGTCGGCGATATAGG-3'
GGGGAATTGTGAGCGGATAACAATTCCCCTCTAGAAATAATTTTGTTTAACTTTAAGAAGGAGATATACC
ATGGGCAGCAGCCATCATCATCATCATCACAGCAGCGGCCTGGTGCCGCGCGGCAGCCATATGATGGAAG
AATCCCAAGCCGAATTAAATGTAGAACCCCCTTTATCCCAAGAAACCTTCTCAGACTTATGGAACTTATT
ACCCGAAAACAACTTACTCTCTTCAGAACTCTCCGCCCCAGTAGATGACTTATTACCTTATACCGATGTT
GCAACCTGGTTAGATGAATGCCCAAACGAAGCCCCCCAAATGCCCGAACCCTCAGCCCC
