>Addgene plasmid #62062 | pET28-p53 (Cow 1-82) | addgene partial sequence | sequence record 106849 | T7term 5'-GCTAGTTATTGCTCAGCGG-3'
CTTCTTTCGGGCTTTGTTAGCAGCCGGATCTCAGTGGTGGTGGTGGTGGTGCTCGAGTTAAGAGGTGGCG
GGGGCGGGGGTGGCTGGGGGTGGGGCGGCGGGGGCTGAGGGTTCGGGCATTTGGGGGGCTTCGTTTGGGC
ATTCATCTAACCAGGTTGCAACATCGGTATAAGGTAATAAGTCATCTACTGGGGCGGAGAGTTCTGAAGA
GAGTAAGTTGTTTTCGGGTAATAAGTTCCATAAGTCTGAGAAGGTTTCTTGGGATAAAGGGGGTTCTACA
TTTAATTCGGCTTGGGATTCTTCCATCATATGGCTGCCGCGCGGCACCAGGCCGCTGCTGTGATGATGAT
GATGATGGCTGCTGCCCATGGTATATCTCCTTCTTAAAGTTAAACAAAATTATTTCTAGAGGGGAATTGT
TATCCGCTCACAATTCCCCTATAGTGAGTCGTATTAATTTCGCGGGATCGAGATCTCGATCCTCTACGCC
GGACGCATCGTGGCCGGCATCACCGGCGCCACAGGTGCGGTTGCTGGCGCCTATATCGCCGACATCACCG
ATGGGGAAGATCGGGCTCGCCACTTCGGGCTCATGAGCGCTTGTTTCGGCGTGGGTATGGTGGCAGGCCC
CGTGGCCGGGGGACTGTTGGGCGCCATCTCCTTGCATGCACCATTCCTTGCGGCGGCGGTGCTCAACGGC
CTCAACCTACTACTGGGCTGCTTCCTAATGCAGGAGTCGCATAAGGGAGAGCGTCGAGATCCCGGACACC
ATCGAATGGCGCAAAACCTTTCGCGGTATGGCATGATAGCGCCCGGAAGAGAGTCAATTCAGGGTGGTGA
ATGTGAAACCAGTAACGTTATACGATGTCGCAGAGTATGCCGGTGT
